Addgene plasmid #68424: pU6_(GLuc)_INT[3xPP7_SL]
Purpose: Transient expression of an "INT" construct_bearing three PP7 Stem-loops, targeting the GLuc reporter, in mammalian cells. U6 promoter
Depositing lab: John Rinn. Depositing organization: Harvard University. Publication: Multiplexable, locus-specific targeting of long RNAs with CRISPR-Display. Shechner DM, Hacisuleyman E, Younger ST, Rinn JL. Nat Methods. 2015 Jul;12(7):664-70. doi: 10.1038/nmeth.3433. Epub 2015 Jun 1. PubMed 26030444.
Backbone
  Vector backbone: pNEB193
  Backbone manufacturer: NEB
  Vector type: Mammalian Expression, CRISPR, Synthetic Biology
Growth in bacteria
  Bacterial resistance: Ampicillin, 100 μg/mL
  Growth temperature: 37°C
  Growth strain: DH5alpha
  Copy number: High Copy
Gene/Insert
  Gene/Insert name: INT construct bearing three PP7 Stem-loops (alt name: Gluc sgRNA with accessory domain added)
  gRNA/shRNA sequence: gRNA: GATCTAGATACGACTCACTAT
  Species: Synthetic
  Promoter: human U6
  Cloning method: Restriction Enzyme; 5′ cloning site Unknown (unknown if destroyed); 3′ cloning site Unknown (unknown if destroyed)
  Sequencing primers: 5′ LKO.1 5; 3′ M13R
Terms and licenses: Academic/Nonprofit Terms; Industry Terms: Not Available to Industry
Depositor comments: sgRNA targets the (ATCTAGATACGACTCACTAT) sequence in the Gluc reporter. Contains an internal "accessory domain," comprising a casette of PP7 stem-loops
How to cite: pU6_(GLuc)_INT[3xPP7_SL] was a gift from John Rinn (Addgene plasmid # 68424 ; http://n2t.net/addgene:68424 ; RRID:Addgene_68424)
