[The description below was written by a language model from this plasmid's Addgene catalogue record and pLannotate feature annotations shown in this document.]
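Description:
pU6_(GLuc)_INT[3xPP7_SL] is a small (about 3.1 kb) mammalian expression plasmid built on the pNEB193 cloning backbone, a pUC-type vector, and designed for transient transfection rather than viral delivery or stable integration. It is propagated in E. coli at high copy from a ColE1/pUC-family origin and selected with ampicillin through the β-lactamase gene and its native promoter. The feature table also picks up backbone remnants typical of pUC-derived vectors: fragments of lacZα, the lac promoter, operator and CAP binding site, part of the multiple cloning site, and short fragments of rop, bom and lacI. The insert interrupts the lacZα region, and these remnants play no role in mammalian cells. No mammalian selection marker or reporter is annotated.

The payload is a single RNA polymerase III transcription unit driven by the human U6 promoter. It encodes a modified Streptococcus pyogenes-type single guide RNA whose spacer targets a site in a Gaussia luciferase (GLuc) reporter construct. In this "INT" topology, an accessory RNA domain consisting of a cassette of three PP7 stem-loops is placed internally within the guide scaffold rather than at an end. This is consistent with the gap in the annotation between the U6 promoter and the partial tracrRNA match, although the stem-loops themselves are not annotated. PP7 stem-loops are recognised by the PP7 bacteriophage coat protein, so they can recruit coat-protein fusions to the Cas9-bound locus. The plasmid comes from the CRISPR-Display system for locus-specific targeting of RNA cargo, and the Cas9 component and the GLuc reporter must be supplied from separate constructs.
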