Features (pLannotate 1.2.2; 13 found; start..end, strand, type, name):
      1..861     -  CDS            AmpR: β-lactamase; bla; confers resistance to ampicillin, carbenicillin, and related antibiotics
    862..966     -  promoter       AmpR promoter: bla
   1061..1096    +  CDS            rop (fragment): Rop protein, which maintains plasmids at low copy number; rop
   1198..1297    +  misc_feature   bom (fragment): basis of mobility region from pBR322
   1303..1457    -  CDS            lacZα (fragment): LacZα fragment of β-galactosidase; lacZ fragment
   1458..1689    +  promoter       U6 promoter: RNA polymerase III promoter for human U6 snRNA
   1837..1901    +  misc_RNA       tracrRNA (fragment): trans-activating CRISPR RNA for the Streptococcus pyogenes CRISPR/Cas9 system
   1938..1957    +  misc_feature   MCS (fragment): pUC18/19 multiple cloning site
   1994..2010    -  protein_bind   lac operator: The lac repressor binds to the lac operator to inhibit transcription in E. coli. This inhibition can be relieved by adding lactose or isopropyl-β-D-thiogalactopyranoside (IPTG). lac repressor encoded by lacI
   2018..2048    -  promoter       lac promoter: promoter for the E. coli lac operon
   2063..2084    -  protein_bind   CAP binding site: CAP binding activates transcription in the presence of cAMP. E. coli catabolite activator protein
   2097..2189    -  CDS            lacI (fragment): lac repressor; lacI; The lac repressor binds to the lac operator to inhibit transcription in E. coli. This inhibition can be relieved by adding lactose or isopropyl-β-D-thiogalactopyranoside (IPTG).
   2372..2960    -  rep_origin     ori: high-copy-number ColE1/pMB1/pBR322/pUC origin of replication
>Addgene plasmid #68424 | pU6_(GLuc)_INT[3xPP7_SL] | depositor full sequence | sequence record 125555 | Full Sequence
TTACCAATGCTTAATCAGTGAGGCACCTATCTCAGCGATCTGTCTATTTCGTTCATCCATAGTTGCCTGA
CTCCCCGTCGTGTAGATAACTACGATACGGGAGGGCTTACCATCTGGCCCCAGTGCTGCAATGATACCGC
GAGACCCACGCTCACCGGCTCCAGATTTATCAGCAATAAACCAGCCAGCCGGAAGGGCCGAGCGCAGAAG
TGGTCCTGCAACTTTATCCGCCTCCATCCAGTCTATTAATTGTTGCCGGGAAGCTAGAGTAAGTAGTTCG
CCAGTTAATAGTTTGCGCAACGTTGTTGCCATTGCTACAGGCATCGTGGTGTCACGCTCGTCGTTTGGTA
TGGCTTCATTCAGCTCCGGTTCCCAACGATCAAGGCGAGTTACATGATCCCCCATGTTGTGCAAAAAAGC
GGTTAGCTCCTTCGGTCCTCCGATCGTTGTCAGAAGTAAGTTGGCCGCAGTGTTATCACTCATGGTTATG
GCAGCACTGCATAATTCTCTTACTGTCATGCCATCCGTAAGATGCTTTTCTGTGACTGGTGAGTACTCAA
CCAAGTCATTCTGAGAATAGTGTATGCGGCGACCGAGTTGCTCTTGCCCGGCGTCAATACGGGATAATAC
CGCGCCACATAGCAGAACTTTAAAAGTGCTCATCATTGGAAAACGTTCTTCGGGGCGAAAACTCTCAAGG
ATCTTACCGCTGTTGAGATCCAGTTCGATGTAACCCACTCGTGCACCCAACTGATCTTCAGCATCTTTTA
CTTTCACCAGCGTTTCTGGGTGAGCAAAAACAGGAAGGCAAAATGCCGCAAAAAAGGGAATAAGGGCGAC
ACGGAAATGTTGAATACTCATACTCTTCCTTTTTCAATATTATTGAAGCATTTATCAGGGTTATTGTCTC
ATGAGCGGATACATATTTGAATGTATTTAGAAAAATAAACAAATAGGGGTTCCGCGCACATTTCCCCGAA
AAGTGCCACCTGACGTCTAAGAAACCATTATTATCATGACATTAACCTATAAAAATAGGCGTATCACGAG
GCCCTTTCGTCTCGCGCGTTTCGGTGATGACGGTGAAAACCTCTGACACATGCAGCTCCCGGAGACGGTC
ACAGCTTGTCTGTAAGCGGATGCCGGGAGCAGACAAGCCCGTCAGGGCGCGTCAGCGGGTGTTGGCGGGT
GTCGGGGCTGGCTTAACTATGCGGCATCAGAGCAGATTGTACTGAGAGTGCACCATATGCGGTGTGAAAT
ACCGCACAGATGCGTAAGGAGAAAATACCGCATCAGGCGCCATTCGCCATTCAGGCTGCGCAACTGTTGG
GAAGGGCGATCGGTGCGGGCCTCTTCGCTATTACGCCAGCTGGCGAAAGGGGGATGTGCTGCAAGGCGAT
TAAGTTGGGTAACGCCAGGGTTTTCCCAGTCACGACGTTGTAAAACGACGGCCAGTGTTTCCCATGATTC
CTTCATATTTGCATATACGATACAAGGCTGTTAGAGAGATAATTGGAATTAATTTGACTGTAAACACAAA
GATATTAGTACAAAATACGTGACGTAGAAAGTAATAATTTCTTGGGTAGTTTGCAGTTTTAAAATTATGT
TTTAAAATGGACTATCATATGCTTACCGTAACTTGAAAGTATTTCGATTTCTTGGCTTTATATATCTTGT
GGAAAGGACGAAACACCGATCTAGATACGACTCACTATGTTTAAGAGCTATGCTGCGAATACGAGGGAGC
AGACGATATGGCGTCGCTCCTCTCCACGAGAGCATATGGGCTCCGTGGTCTCCAGCAGACGATATGGCGT
CGCTGGCTCGTATTCGCAGCATAGCAAGTTTAAATAAGGCTAGTCCGTTATCAACTTGAAAAAGTGGCAC
CGAGTCGGTGCTTTTTTTCTTAATTAAGTCTAGAGTCGACTATTTAAACCTGCAGGCATGCAAGCTTGGC
GTAATCATGGTCATAGCTGTTTCCTGTGTGAAATTGTTATCCGCTCACAATTCCACACAACATACGAGCC
GGAAGCATAAAGTGTAAAGCCTGGGGTGCCTAATGAGTGAGCTAACTCACATTAATTGCGTTGCGCTCAC
TGCCCGCTTTCCAGTCGGGAAACCTGTCGTGCCAGCTGCATTAATGAATCGGCCAACGCGCGGGGAGAGG
CGGTTTGCGTATTGGGCGCTCTTCCGCTTCCTCGCTCACTGACTCGCTGCGCTCGGTCGTTCGGCTGCGG
CGAGCGGTATCAGCTCACTCAAAGGCGGTAATACGGTTATCCACAGAATCAGGGGATAACGCAGGAAAGA
ACATGTGAGCAAAAGGCCAGCAAAAGGCCAGGAACCGTAAAAAGGCCGCGTTGCTGGCGTTTTTCCATAG
GCTCCGCCCCCCTGACGAGCATCACAAAAATCGACGCTCAAGTCAGAGGTGGCGAAACCCGACAGGACTA
TAAAGATACCAGGCGTTTCCCCCTGGAAGCTCCCTCGTGCGCTCTCCTGTTCCGACCCTGCCGCTTACCG
GATACCTGTCCGCCTTTCTCCCTTCGGGAAGCGTGGCGCTTTCTCATAGCTCACGCTGTAGGTATCTCAG
TTCGGTGTAGGTCGTTCGCTCCAAGCTGGGCTGTGTGCACGAACCCCCCGTTCAGCCCGACCGCTGCGCC
TTATCCGGTAACTATCGTCTTGAGTCCAACCCGGTAAGACACGACTTATCGCCACTGGCAGCAGCCACTG
GTAACAGGATTAGCAGAGCGAGGTATGTAGGCGGTGCTACAGAGTTCTTGAAGTGGTGGCCTAACTACGG
CTACACTAGAAGAACAGTATTTGGTATCTGCGCTCTGCTGAAGCCAGTTACCTTCGGAAAAAGAGTTGGT
AGCTCTTGATCCGGCAAACAAACCACCGCTGGTAGCGGTGGTTTTTTTGTTTGCAAGCAGCAGATTACGC
GCAGAAAAAAAGGATCTCAAGAAGATCCTTTGATCTTTTCTACGGGGTCTGACGCTCAGTGGAACGAAAA
CTCACGTTAAGGGATTTTGGTCATGAGATTATCAAAAAGGATCTTCACCTAGATCCTTTTAAATTAAAAA
TGAAGTTTTAAATCAATCTAAAGTATATATGAGTAAACTTGGTCTGACAG
