>Addgene plasmid #68424 | pU6_(GLuc)_INT[3xPP7_SL] | addgene partial sequence | sequence record 124613 | LKO1_5 5'-GACTATCATATGCTTACCGT-3'
GGCTTTATATATCTTGTGGAAAGGACGAAACACCGATCTAGATACGACTCACTATGTTTAAGAGCTATGC
TGCGAATACGAGGGAGCAGACGATATGGCGTCGCTCCTCTCCACGAGAGCATATGGGCTCCGTGGTCTCC
AGCAGACGATATGGCGTCGCTGGCTCGTATTCGCAGCATAGCAAGTTTAAATAAGGCTAGTCCGTTATCA
ACTTGAAAAAGTGGCACCGAGTCGGTGCTTTTTTTCTTAATTAAGTCTAGAGTCGACTATTTAAACCTGC
AGGCATGCAAGCTTGGCGTAATCATGGTCATAGCTGTTTCCTGTGTGAAATTGTTATCCGCTCACAATTC
CACACAACATACGAGCCGGAAGCATAAAGTGTAAAGCCTGGGGTGCCTAATGAGTGAGCTAACTCACATT
AATTGCGTTGCGCTCACTGCCCGCTTTCCAGTCGGGAAACCTGTCGTGCCAGCTGCATTAATGAATCGGC
CAACGCGCGGGGAGAGGCGGTTTGCGTATTGGGCGCTCTTCCGCTTCCTCGCTCACTGACTCGCTGCGCT
CGGTCGTTCGGCTGCGGCGAGCGGTATCAGCTCACTCAAAGGCGGTAATACGGTTATCCACAGAATCAGG
GGATAACGCAGGAAAGAACATGTGAGCAAAAGGCCAGCAAAAGGCCAGGAACCGTAAAAAGGCCGCGTTG
CTGGCGTTTTTCCATAGGCTCCGCCCCCCTGACGAGCATCACAAAAATCGACGCTCAAGTCAGAGGTGGC
GAAACCCGACAGGACTATAAAGATACCAGGCGTTTCCCCCTGGAAGCTCCCTCGTGCGCTCTCCTGTTCC
GACCCTGCCGCTTACCGGATACCTGTCCGCCTTTCTCCCTTCGGGAAGCGTGGCGCTTTCTCATAGCTCA
CGCTGTAGGTATCTC
