>Addgene plasmid #68424 | pU6_(GLuc)_INT[3xPP7_SL] | addgene partial sequence | sequence record 124614 | M13-Rev 5'-CAGGAAACAGCTATGACC-3'
TAGTCGACTCTAGACTTAATTAAGAAAAAAAGCACCGACTCGGTGCCACTTTTTCAAGTTGATAACGGAC
TAGCCTTATTTAAACTTGCTATGCTGCGAATACGAGCCAGCGACGCCATATCGTCTGCTGGAGACCACGG
AGCCCATATGCTCTCGTGGAGAGGAGCGACGCCATATCGTCTGCTCCCTCGTATTCGCAGCATAGCTCTT
AAACATAGTGAGTCGTATCTAGATCGGTGTTTCGTCCTTTCCACAAGATATATAAAGCCAAGAAATCGAA
ATACTTTCAAGTTACGGTAAGCATATGATAGTCCATTTTAAAACATAATTTTAAAACTGCAAACTACCCA
AGAAATTATTACTTTCTACGTCACGTATTTTGTACTAATATCTTTGTGTTTACAGTCAAATTAATTCCAA
TTATCTCTCTAACAGCCTTGTATCGTATATGCAAATATGAAGGAATCATGGGAAACACTGGCCGTCGTTT
TACAACGTCGTGACTGGGAAAACCCTGGCGTTACCCAACTTAATCGCCTTGCAGCACATCCCCCTTTCGC
CAGCTGGCGTAATAGCGAAGAGGCCCGCACCGATCGCCCTTCCCAACAGTTGCGCAGCCTGAATGGCGAA
TGGCGCCTGATGCGGTATTTTCTCCTTACGCATCTGTGCGGTATTTCACACCGCATATGGTGCACTCTCA
GTACAATCTGCTCTGATGCCGCATAGTTAAGCCAGCCCCGACACCCGCCAACACCCGCTGACGCGCCCTG
ACGGGCTTGTCTGCTCCCGGCATCCGCTTACAGACAAGCTGTGACCGTCTCCGGGAGCTGCATGTGTCAG
AGGTTTTCACCGTCATCACCGAAACGCGCGAGACGAAAGGGCCTCGTGATACGCCTA
